>Addgene plasmid #221207 | pDEST17-ScChd1(118-1274) | addgene full sequence | sequence record 438342 | Addgene NGS Result
AGATCTCGATCCCGCGAAATTAATACGACTCACTATAGGGAGACCACAACGGTTTCCCTCTAGAAATAAT
TTTGTTTAACTTTAAGAAGGAGATATACATATGTCGTACTACCATCACCATCACCATCACCTCGAATCAA
CAAGTTTGTACAAAAAAGCAGGCTCCGCGGCCGCCCCCTTCACCGGATCCCTGGAAGTTCTGTTCCAGGG
GCCCCAATCTACAGTGAAAATACCAACAAGGTTTTCTAATCGTCAAAACAAAACGGTAAATTATAACATC
GATTATAGCGATGATGACCTCTTAGAATCTGAAGATGACTATGGTTCCGAGGAGGCTTTATCAGAGGAAA
ATGTGCATGAAGCATCTGCCAATCCTCAACCAGAGGACTTCCATGGTATTGATATTGTTATCAATCACAG
ACTAAAGACATCTTTGGAAGAAGGAAAGGTCTTGGAAAAGACTGTTCCTGACCTCAATAACTGCAAGGAA
AATTATGAATTCTTAATCAAATGGACAGATGAATCTCATCTCCACAATACCTGGGAAACTTATGAATCCA
TTGGCCAAGTCCGTGGATTGAAGAGGTTGGACAACTATTGTAAGCAATTCATCATCGAAGATCAACAAGT
AAGATTAGATCCATACGTTACCGCCGAAGATATAGAGATCATGGACATGGAACGTGAACGTAGGCTTGAT
GAATTTGAGGAGTTCCACGTGCCAGAAAGGATTATTGATAGCCAACGTGCTTCGTTGGAAGACGGCACCT
CACAATTACAGTATTTAGTTAAATGGCGTCGTCTAAATTACGACGAGGCTACTTGGGAGAATGCCACAGA
TATCGTGAAATTGGCACCTGAACAAGTGAAACATTTTCAAAACAGAGAAAACTCTAAGATCCTCCCACAA
TATTCCAGTAATTATACTAGTCAGAGACCGCGTTTTGAGAAGTTAAGCGTGCAACCTCCGTTCATTAAAG
GTGGGGAATTAAGAGATTTTCAACTAACTGGTATTAATTGGATGGCATTTTTGTGGTCCAAAGGTGATAA
TGGTATACTGGCAGATGAGATGGGCCTGGGAAAAACGGTCCAGACTGTCGCCTTTATCAGTTGGCTGATA
TTTGCTCGTAGACAAAACGGACCTCACATCATTGTCGTTCCTTTATCGACAATGCCTGCCTGGTTGGATA
CTTTTGAGAAATGGGCGCCTGATTTGAATTGTATATGCTATATGGGCAACCAAAAATCAAGAGATACCAT
TCGAGAATATGAATTTTACACCAATCCAAGGGCAAAAGGGAAAAAAACAATGAAATTTAATGTTTTATTA
ACAACATACGAGTACATCTTAAAGGATCGTGCTGAATTAGGAAGTATAAAATGGCAATTTATGGCCGTTG
ACGAAGCTCATAGACTAAAAAATGCTGAATCATCCCTTTATGAATCATTAAACAGTTTCAAGGTCGCCAA
CCGTATGTTAATCACAGGCACACCTCTTCAGAATAATATTAAAGAGTTAGCTGCGTTGGTTAATTTCCTA
ATGCCCGGAAGGTTTACGATTGATCAGGAGATTGATTTTGAAAACCAAGATGAAGAGCAAGAAGAATATA
TTCATGATTTACACCGAAGAATACAGCCTTTTATTCTTCGTCGGTTGAAGAAAGACGTAGAAAAATCACT
TCCATCAAAGACAGAGCGTATTTTAAGAGTTGAATTGTCCGACGTACAGACTGAGTACTATAAAAATATT
CTGACTAAAAACTACTCTGCTTTAACTGCTGGAGCTAAAGGGGGTCATTTCTCTTTACTGAATATTATGA
ACGAGTTGAAAAAGGCATCGAACCATCCATATCTCTTCGATAATGCTGAAGAGCGCGTCTTACAGAAATT
TGGGGATGGTAAAATGACTCGAGAAAACGTACTAAGAGGTTTGATCATGTCTTCGGGTAAGATGGTTCTT
TTAGACCAATTATTGACCAGATTGAAGAAAGATGGGCACCGCGTGTTGATTTTTTCACAAATGGTCAGAA
TGCTTGACATTTTAGGCGACTATTTATCCATTAAAGGTATTAACTTCCAAAGGTTAGATGGTACAGTACC
ATCTGCTCAAAGAAGGATATCTATTGATCATTTCAACTCTCCGGATTCAAACGACTTCGTATTTTTACTT
TCTACTCGTGCTGGTGGTTTGGGTATCAACTTAATGACCGCCGATACCGTTGTGATTTTTGATTCCGATT
GGAATCCGCAAGCCGATTTACAAGCAATGGCTAGAGCTCATCGTATTGGCCAAAAAAATCACGTTATGGT
GTATAGGTTGGTTTCAAAAGACACAGTAGAGGAAGAGGTATTAGAAAGAGCACGGAAGAAAATGATTCTG
GAATATGCTATTATTTCTCTTGGAGTGACAGATGGTAACAAATACACTAAGAAGAATGAACCAAATGCCG
GTGAATTATCGGCAATCCTGAAGTTCGGTGCAGGCAATATGTTCACTGCCACAGACAACCAGAAAAAATT
GGAGGATCTTAACTTGGATGATGTTTTGAATCATGCAGAGGATCACGTTACTACTCCAGACTTAGGAGAG
TCGCATCTTGGCGGTGAAGAGTTTTTGAAGCAATTCGAAGTGACTGATTATAAAGCTGATATAGATTGGG
ATGATATCATTCCAGAAGAAGAACTAAAAAAACTCCAAGATGAAGAGCAGAAACGCAAGGATGAAGAATA
TGTTAAAGAACAACTTGAAATGATGAATAGAAGGGATAACGCCCTAAAAAAAATAAAAAACAGTGTTAAT
GGTGATGGGACCGCCGCAAACTCAGATTCTGACGACGATAGTACTTCCAGATCTTCTAGAAGAAGAGCAA
GAGCTAATGACATGGACTCTATTGGTGAATCGGAGGTGAGAGCTTTGTATAAAGCTATTTTAAAATTTGG
CAACCTAAAGGAGATTTTGGACGAGTTGATTGCAGATGGAACCCTGCCGGTCAAATCATTTGAAAAATAC
GGTGAAACTTACGATGAAATGATGGAAGCAGCTAAAGACTGTGTACACGAGGAAGAGAAAAATAGAAAAG
AAATCTTGGAGAAACTTGAGAAGCATGCTACCGCCTATAGAGCAAAGCTAAAAAGCGGTGAAATAAAAGC
AGAGAACCAACCAAAGGATAATCCGTTGACTAGATTATCTTTAAAAAAAAGAGAAAAGAAAGCCGTCCTT
TTCAACTTTAAAGGTGTTAAATCTTTAAACGCCGAATCTTTACTAAGTAGAGTGGAGGATTTAAAGTACT
TGAAGAACTTGATAAATTCAAACTACAAAGATGATCCATTAAAGTTTAGCCTAGGCAACAACACACCTAA
GCCTGTACAGAATTGGTCATCTAATTGGACGAAAGAGGAAGATGAGAAGCTATTGATTGGTGTTTTCAAA
TATGGATATGGTTCCTGGACACAAATAAGAGACGATCCATTTCTAGGCATTACTGATAAAATATTCTTGA
ATGAAGTTCACAATCCGGTAGCAAAAAAGTCGGCAAGCTCCTCTGATACAACACCAACACCCTCAAAGAA
AGGAAAGGGAATAACGGGTTCTTCAAAAAAAGTACCTGGTGCCATTCACTTGGGCAGAAGAGTTGATTAT
CTATTATCCTTCTTAAGAGGAGGCCTAAATACAAAGAGTCCCAGTTGAAAGCTTAATAATAATAAGGGTG
GGCGCGCCGACCCAGCTTTCTTGTACAAAGTGGTTGATTCGAGGCTGCTAACAAAGCCCGAAAGGAAGCT
GAGTTGGCTGCTGCCACCGCTGAGCAATAACTAGCATAACCCCTTGGGGCCTCTAAACGGGTCTTGAGGG
GTTTTTTGCTGAAAGGAGGAACTATATCCGGATATCCACAGGACGGGTGTGGTCGCCATGATCGCGTAGT
CGATAGTGGCTCCAAGTAGCGAAGCGAGCAGGACTGGGCGGCGGCCAAAGCGGTCGGACAGTGCTCCGAG
AACGGGTGCGCATAGAAATTGCATCAACGCATATAGCGCTAGCAGCACGCCATAGTGACTGGCGATGCTG
TCGGAATGGACGATATCCCGCAAGAGGCCCGGCAGTACCGGCATAACCAAGCCTATGCCTACAGCATCCA
GGGTGACGGTGCCGAGGATGACGATGAGCGCATTGTTAGATTTCATACACGGTGCCTGACTGCGTTAGCA
ATTTAACTGTGATAAACTACCGCATTAAAGCTTATCGATGATAAGCTGTCAAACATGAGAATTCTTGAAG
ACGAAAGGGCCTCGTGATACGCCTATTTTTATAGGTTAATGTCATGATAATAATGGTTTCTTAGACGTCA
GGTGGCACTTTTCGGGGAAATGTGCGCGGAACCCCTATTTGTTTATTTTTCTAAATACATTCAAATATGT
ATCCGCTCATGAGACAATAACCCTGATAAATGCTTCAATAATATTGAAAAAGGAAGAGTATGAGTATTCA
ACATTTCCGTGTCGCCCTTATTCCCTTTTTTGCGGCATTTTGCCTTCCTGTTTTTGCTCACCCAGAAACG
CTGGTGAAAGTAAAAGATGCTGAAGATCAGTTGGGTGCACGAGTGGGTTACATCGAACTGGATCTCAACA
GCGGTAAGATCCTTGAGAGTTTTCGCCCCGAAGAACGTTTTCCAATGATGAGCACTTTTAAAGTTCTGCT
ATGTGGCGCGGTATTATCCCGTGTTGACGCCGGGCAAGAGCAACTCGGTCGCCGCATACACTATTCTCAG
AATGACTTGGTTGAGTACTCACCAGTCACAGAAAAGCATCTTACGGATGGCATGACAGTAAGAGAATTAT
GCAGTGCTGCCATAACCATGAGTGATAACACTGCGGCCAACTTACTTCTGACAACGATCGGAGGACCGAA
GGAGCTAACCGCTTTTTTGCACAACATGGGGGATCATGTAACTCGCCTTGATCGTTGGGAACCGGAGCTG
AATGAAGCCATACCAAACGACGAGCGTGACACCACGATGCCTGCAGCAATGGCAACAACGTTGCGCAAAC
TATTAACTGGCGAACTACTTACTCTAGCTTCCCGGCAACAATTAATAGACTGGATGGAGGCGGATAAAGT
TGCAGGACCACTTCTGCGCTCGGCCCTTCCGGCTGGCTGGTTTATTGCTGATAAATCTGGAGCCGGTGAG
CGTGGGTCTCGCGGTATCATTGCAGCACTGGGGCCAGATGGTAAGCCCTCCCGTATCGTAGTTATCTACA
CGACGGGGAGTCAGGCAACTATGGATGAACGAAATAGACAGATCGCTGAGATAGGTGCCTCACTGATTAA
GCATTGGTAACTGTCAGACCAAGTTTACTCATATATACTTTAGATTGATTTAAAACTTCATTTTTAATTT
AAAAGGATCTAGGTGAAGATCCTTTTTGATAATCTCATGACCAAAATCCCTTAACGTGAGTTTTCGTTCC
ACTGAGCGTCAGACCCCGTAGAAAAGATCAAAGGATCTTCTTGAGATCCTTTTTTTCTGCGCGTAATCTG
CTGCTTGCAAACAAAAAAACCACCGCTACCAGCGGTGGTTTGTTTGCCGGATCAAGAGCTACCAACTCTT
TTTCCGAAGGTAACTGGCTTCAGCAGAGCGCAGATACCAAATACTGTCCTTCTAGTGTAGCCGTAGTTAG
GCCACCACTTCAAGAACTCTGTAGCACCGCCTACATACCTCGCTCTGCTAATCCTGTTACCAGTGGCTGC
TGCCAGTGGCGATAAGTCGTGTCTTACCGGGTTGGACTCAAGACGATAGTTACCGGATAAGGCGCAGCGG
TCGGGCTGAACGGGGGGTTCGTGCACACAGCCCAGCTTGGAGCGAACGACCTACACCGAACTGAGATACC
TACAGCGTGAGCTATGAGAAAGCGCCACGCTTCCCGAAGGGAGAAAGGCGGACAGGTATCCGGTAAGCGG
CAGGGTCGGAACAGGAGAGCGCACGAGGGAGCTTCCAGGGGGAAACGCCTGGTATCTTTATAGTCCTGTC
GGGTTTCGCCACCTCTGACTTGAGCGTCGATTTTTGTGATGCTCGTCAGGGGGGCGGAGCCTATGGAAAA
ACGCCAGCAACGCGGCCTTTTTACGGTTCCTGGCCTTTTGCTGGCCTTTTGCTCACATGTTCTTTCCTGC
GTTATCCCCTGATTCTGTGGATAACCGTATTACCGCCTTTGAGTGAGCTGATACCGCTCGCCGCAGCCGA
ACGACCGAGCGCAGCGAGTCAGTGAGCGAGGAAGCGGAAGAGCGCCTGATGCGGTATTTTCTCCTTACGC
ATCTGTGCGGTATTTCACACCGCAATGGTGCACTCTCAGTACAATCTGCTCTGATGCCGCATAGTTAAGC
CAGTATACACTCCGCTATCGCTACGTGACTGGGTCATGGCTGCGCCCCGACACCCGCCAACACCCGCTGA
CGCGCCCTGACGGGCTTGTCTGCTCCCGGCATCCGCTTACAGACAAGCTGTGACCGTCTCCGGGAGCTGC
ATGTGTCAGAGGTTTTCACCGTCATCACCGAAACGCGCGAGGCAGCTGCGGTAAAGCTCATCAGCGTGGT
CGTGAAGCGATTCACAGATGTCTGCCTGTTCATCCGCGTCCAGCTCGTTGAGTTTCTCCAGAAGCGTTAA
TGTCTGGCTTCTGATAAAGCGGGCCATGTTAAGGGCGGTTTTTTCCTGTTTGGTCACTGATGCCTCCGTG
TAAGGGGGATTTCTGTTCATGGGGGTAATGATACCGATGAAACGAGAGAGGATGCTCACGATACGGGTTA
CTGATGATGAACATGCCCGGTTACTGGAACGTTGTGAGGGTAAACAACTGGCGGTATGGATGCGGCGGGA
CCAGAGAAAAATCACTCAGGGTCAATGCCAGCGCTTCGTTAATACAGATGTAGGTGTTCCACAGGGTAGC
CAGCAGCATCCTGCGATGCAGATCCGGAACATAATGGTGCAGGGCGCTGACTTCCGCGTTTCCAGACTTT
ACGAAACACGGAAACCGAAGACCATTCATGTTGTTGCTCAGGTCGCAGACGTTTTGCAGCAGCAGTCGCT
TCACGTTCGCTCGCGTATCGGTGATTCATTCTGCTAACCAGTAAGGCAACCCCGCCAGCCTAGCCGGGTC
CTCAACGACAGGAGCACGATCATGCGCACCCGTGGCCAGGACCCAACGCTGCCCGAGATGCGCCGCGTGC
GGCTGCTGGAGATGGCGGACGCGATGGATATGTTCTGCCAAGGGTTGGTTTGCGCATTCACAGTTCTCCG
CAAGAATTGATTGGCTCCAATTCTTGGAGTGGTGAATCCGTTAGCGAGGTGCCGCCGGCTTCCATTCAGG
TCGAGGTGGCCCGGCTCCATGCACCGCGACGCAACGCGGGGAGGCAGACAAGGTATAGGGCGGCGCCTAC
AATCCATGCCAACCCGTTCCATGTGCTCGCCGAGGCGGCATAAATCGCCGTGACGATCAGCGGTCCAATG
ATCGAAGTTAGGCTGGTAAGAGCCGCGAGCGATCCTTGAAGCTGTCCCTGATGGTCGTCATCTACCTGCC
TGGACAGCATGGCCTGCAACGCGGGCATCCCGATGCCGCCGGAAGCGAGAAGAATCATAATGGGGAAGGC
CATCCAGCCTCGCGTCGCGAACGCCAGCAAGACGTAGCCCAGCGCGTCGGCCGCCATGCCGGCGATAATG
GCCTGCTTCTCGCCGAAACGTTTGGTGGCGGGACCAGTGACGAAGGCTTGAGCGAGGGCGTGCAAGATTC
CGAATACCGCAAGCGACAGGCCGATCATCGTCGCGCTCCAGCGAAAGCGGTCCTCGCCGAAAATGACCCA
GAGCGCTGCCGGCACCTGTCCTACGAGTTGCATGATAAAGAAGACAGTCATAAGTGCGGCGACGATAGTC
ATGCCCCGCGCCCACCGGAAGGAGCTGACTGGGTTGAAGGCTCTCAAGGGCATCGGTCGATCGACGCTCT
CCCTTATGCGACTCCTGCATTAGGAAGCAGCCCAGTAGTAGGTTGAGGCCGTTGAGCACCGCCGCCGCAA
GGAATGGTGCATGCAAGGAGATGGCGCCCAACAGTCCCCCGGCCACGGGGCCTGCCACCATACCCACGCC
GAAACAAGCGCTCATGAGCCCGAAGTGGCGAGCCCGATCTTCCCCATCGGTGATGTCGGCGATATAGGCG
CCAGCAACCGCACCTGTGGCGCCGGTGATGCCGGCCACGATGCGTCCGGCGTAGAGGATCG
Features (pLannotate 1.2.2; 17 found; start..end, strand, type, name):
     21..39      +  promoter       T7 promoter: promoter for bacteriophage T7 RNA polymerase
     71..93      +  RBS            RBS: efficient ribosome binding site from bacteriophage T7 gene 10 (Olins and Rangwala, 1989)
    111..131     +  CDS            8xHis (fragment): 8xHis affinity tag
    140..164     +  protein_bind   attB1: mutant version of attB; recombination site for the Gateway® BP reaction BP Clonase™
    218..3685    +  CDS            CHD1 (fragment): CHD1_YEAST - Experimental evidence at protein level: Swiss-Prot protein existence level 1. ATP-dependent chromatin-remodeling factor which functions as substrate recognition component of the transcription regulatory histone acetylation (HAT) complexes SAGA and SLIK. It recognizes H3K4me. SAGA is involved in RNA polymerase II-dependent transcriptional regulation of approximately 10% of yeast genes. At the promoters, SAGA is required for recruitment of the basal transcription machinery. It influences RNA polymerase II transcriptional activity through different activities such as TBP interaction
   3720..3744    -  protein_bind   attB2: mutant version of attB; recombination site for the Gateway® BP reaction BP Clonase™
   3754..3803    +  CDS            SET1 (fragment): solubility-enhancement tag derived from T7 phage gene 10B
   3811..3858    +  terminator     T7 terminator: transcription terminator for bacteriophage T7 RNA polymerase
   3884..4176    -  CDS            TcR (fragment): tetracycline efflux protein; tet; confers resistance to tetracycline
   4224..4252    -  promoter       tet promoter: E. coli promoter for tetracycline efflux protein gene
   4365..4469    +  promoter       AmpR promoter: bla
   4470..5330    +  CDS            AmpR: β-lactamase; bla; confers resistance to ampicillin, carbenicillin, and related antibiotics
   5501..6089    +  rep_origin     ori: high-copy-number ColE1/pMB1/pBR322/pUC origin of replication
   6275..6414    -  misc_feature   bom: basis of mobility region from pBR322
   6516..6707    -  CDS            rop: Rop protein, which maintains plasmids at low copy number; rop
   6724..7104    +  CDS            YPB1_ECOLX: Protein predicted: Swiss-Prot protein existence level 4. From Escherichia coli.
   7346..8250    -  CDS            TcR (fragment): tetracycline efflux protein; tet; confers resistance to tetracycline
