[The description below was written by a language model from this plasmid's Addgene catalogue record and pLannotate feature annotations shown in this document.]
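Description:
pDEST17-ScChd1(118-1274) is a bacterial expression plasmid built on the Invitrogen pDEST17 Gateway destination backbone and designed to produce a truncated form of the Saccharomyces cerevisiae chromatin remodeler Chd1 in E. coli. The full sequence record is 8,251 nt. Propagation relies on a pBR322-type ColE1 origin accompanied by the bom region and the rop gene, which keeps copy number low, consistent with the low-copy designation in the catalogue entry. Selection is by ampicillin through the β-lactamase gene and its own promoter. The annotated tetracycline resistance fragments and tet promoter are remnants of the pBR322 lineage and are not listed as a usable marker.

The expression cassette is driven by the T7 promoter with the phage T7 gene 10 ribosome binding site, followed by an N-terminal polyhistidine tag contributed by the backbone; the record describes this as a 6xHis tag removable with PreScission protease. The insert sits between attB1 and attB2 sites, the scars left by Gateway recombination, and encodes Chd1 residues 118–1274 (3,468 bp), lacking amino acids 1–117 and 1275–1468 of the full-length protein. A T7 terminator closes the transcription unit; the short "SET1" hit just upstream of it is most likely backbone-derived T7 gene 10 sequence lying outside the reading frame rather than a functional tag. Because expression depends on T7 RNA polymerase, protein is made in DE3 lysogen strains with IPTG induction. The construct is intended for purification of recombinant Chd1 for biochemical and structural work, and its associated publication concerns nucleosome recognition and DNA distortion by the remodeler.
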