Addgene plasmid #221207: pDEST17-ScChd1(118-1274)
Purpose: ScChd1-aa118-1274 chromatin remodeler
Depositing lab: Gregory Bowman. Depositing organization: Johns Hopkins University and School of Medicine. Publication: Nucleosome recognition and DNA distortion by the Chd1 remodeler in a nucleotide-free state. Nodelman IM, Das S, Faustino AM, Fried SD, Bowman GD, Armache JP. Nat Struct Mol Biol. 2022 Feb;29(2):121-129. doi: 10.1038/s41594-021-00719-x. Epub 2022 Feb 16. PubMed 35173352.
Backbone
  Vector backbone: pDEST17
  Backbone manufacturer: Invitrogen
  Backbone size w/o insert (bp): 6000
  Vector type: Bacterial Expression
Growth in bacteria
  Bacterial resistance: Ampicillin, 100 μg/mL
  Growth temperature: 37°C
  Growth strain: DH5alpha
  Growth instructions: BL21-DE3 Rosetta Star cells can be used for expression. grow at 37˚C then shift to 16˚C at OD600 one doubling before inducing with IPTG
  Copy number: Low Copy
Gene/Insert
  Gene/Insert name: ScChd1 (aa118-1274)
  Species: S. cerevisiae (budding yeast)
  Insert size (bp): 3468
  Mutation: deleted amino acids 1-117 and 1275-1468
  Tag / fusion protein: 6xHis-tag (Precission protease cleavable) (N terminal on backbone)
Resource information
  A portion of this plasmid was derived from a plasmid made by: Full length yeast Chd1 was a gift from Grant Hartzog lab.
Terms and licenses: Academic/Nonprofit Terms; Industry Terms: Not Available to Industry
How to cite: pDEST17-ScChd1(118-1274) was a gift from Gregory Bowman (Addgene plasmid # 221207 ; http://n2t.net/addgene:221207 ; RRID:Addgene_221207)
